>Addgene plasmid #250615 | pLVX-TetOn-puro-ICP4-KG/NC | addgene full sequence | sequence record 498479 | Addgene NGS Result
ACCTCGAGTTTACTCCCTATCAGTGATAGAGAACGTATGAAGAGTTTACTCCCTATCAGTGATAGAGAAC
GTATGCAGACTTTACTCCCTATCAGTGATAGAGAACGTATAAGGAGTTTACTCCCTATCAGTGATAGAGA
ACGTATGACCAGTTTACTCCCTATCAGTGATAGAGAACGTATCTACAGTTTACTCCCTATCAGTGATAGA
GAACGTATATCCAGTTTACTCCCTATCAGTGATAGAGAACGTATAAGCTTTGCTTATGTAAACCAGGGCG
CCTATAAAAGAGTGCTGATTTTTTGAGTAAACTTCAATTCCACAACACTTTTGTCTTATACCAACTTTCC
GTACCACTTCCTACCCTCGTAAAGAATTCGCAGGCTCTTAAGGCCACCATGGCATCAGAAAACAAGCAGC
GACCAGGGAGCCCAGGGCCTACTGATGGCCCCCCCCCTACCCCGTCACCCGATCGAGACGAAAGAGGAGC
ACTCGGGTGGGGCGCAGAAACAGAGGAGGGAGGAGACGATCCCGATCACGATCCAGATCATCCACACGAT
CTCGATGACGCACGCCGGGACGGCCGAGCTCCCGCGGCCGGTACAGATGCGGGGGAGGACGCGGGTGATG
CGGTAAGCTCACGCCAGCTCGCTCTGCTTGCGAGCATGGTTGAGGAAGCAGTAAGGACAATACCAACACC
AGACCCTGCAGCGAGCCCTCCTCGAACTCCCGCCTTTCTCGCGGACGACGATGATGGCGATGAGTATGAC
GACGCAGCGGACGCCGCAGGAGACCGGGCTCCTGCTCGGGGACGGGAGCGGGAGGCGCCACTGAGGGGGG
CTTATCCAGACCCGACGGACCGGCTCTCTCCTAGGCCCCCTGCCCAGCCCCCTCGACGAAGGAGACACGG
TCGCAGACGGCCATCTGCTTCCTCAACCAGCTCTGATTCCGGGTCAAGCAGCAGTAGTTCAGCCAGCTCC
AGTTCTAGTAGTAGCGACGAAGACGAGGACGATGATGGGAACGATGCGGCCGACCATGCTCGAGAAGCAA
GAGCAGTTGGTCGCGGACCCTCATCTGCTGCGCCAGAGGCACCTGGCCGGACACCGCCTCCCCCTGGCCC
CCCGCCTCTTTCAGAGGCAGCGCCTAAGCCGCGAGCCGCTGCTCGAACGCCCGCAGCTAGCGCAGGGCGG
ATTGAAAGGCGACGAGCGCGGGCTGCGGTTGCAGGCAGGGATGCTACCGGTCGCTTCACAGCTGGGCAGC
CAAGACGCGTGGAGTTGGATGCGGACGCCGCGTCTGGTGCTTTTTATGCTCGGTATAGAGATGGTTACGT
CTCCGGGGAGCCATGGCCCGGAGCCGGGCCACCACCACCCGGGCGGGTACTTTATGGAGGTCTCGGTGAC
AGTAGACCAGGCCTTTGGGGGGCACCAGAAGCCGAAGAGGCCAGGCGGAGATTTGAAGCGTCTGGGGCCC
CGGCAGCCGTTTGGGCCCCAGAGCTGGGAGACGCAGCTCAACAGTACGCTCTTATAACGCGACTGCTTTA
CACGCCAGACGCCGAGGCAATGGGCTGGCTGCAAAACCCGAGAGTTGTTCCCGGAGACGTTGCCCTCGAT
CAAGCGTGCTTCCGAATTTCAGGCGCGGCGAGAAATTCTAGCTCTTTCATTACCGGCTCCGTCGCGCGAG
CAGTCCCTCACTTGGGGTATGCCATGGCTGCGGGAAGATTTGGCTGGGGGTTGGCGCACGCTGCAGCCGC
CGTTGCGATGTCACGGCGATACGACCGAGCCCAAAACTGCTTCCTTTTGACGTCACTGCGGCGCGCGTAC
GCACCCCTGTTGGCACGGGAAAACGCGGCCCTGACGGGTGCTGCCGGGAGTCCCGGAGCTGGCGCGGACG
ACGAAGGGGTCGCCGCAGTCGCAGCTGCGGCACCAGGAGAGAGGGCTGTGCCGGCAGGCTATGGGGCCGC
CGGAATACTGGCTGCTCTCGGAAGGTTGAGCGCAGCGCCCGCCTCACCGGTCGGAGGGGACGACCCAGAT
GCTGCACGACACGCTGACGCGGACGCGGGACGGAGAGCTCAAGCCGGACGAGTCGCTGTAGAGTGTCTCG
CCGCCTGCCGAGGGATTCTTGAGGCATTGGCCGAAGGGTTCGACGGTGATCTTGCCGCAGTTCCAGGTCT
CGCCGGCGCCCGCCCAGCCTCACCTCCTAGGCCAGAGGGCCCTGCCGGGCCCGCTAGTCCACCTCCGCCA
CATGCAGATGCTCCCAGGCTCCGAGCATGGCTTCGAGAACTCAGATTCGTCCGAGATGCTCTCGTACTGA
TGCGCTTGCGGGGAGACTTGAGGGTAGCTGGGGGCAGTGAGGCGGCAGTGGCCGCTGTACGAGCTGTTTC
ACTGGTGGCGGGGGCATTGGGGCCCGCCTTGCCGCGCGACCCACGATTGCCGAGTAGTGCAGCGGCCGCC
GCTGCTGACCTCCTGTTCGAAAACCAGAGCCTGAGGCCTCTGCTTGCAGCCGCGGCAAGCGCTCCTGACG
CTGCAGACGCACTGGCCGCTGCCGCAGCGAGTGCAGCTCCAAGGGAGGGTAGAAAGCGGAAAAGCCCTGG
ACCAGCGAGACCGCCAGGAGGCGGGGGCCCCCGCCCGCCGAAGACGAAGAAGAGCGGAGCTGACGCTCCA
GGCAGTGACGCAAGAGCCCCGCTTCCTGCCCCGCCCAGCACGCCACCTGGACCGGAGCCAACCCCGGCTC
AACCTGCTGCCGCTAGGGGTGCGGCGGCCCAGGCCCGACCTCGACCCGTTGCCCTCTCTCGCCGACCTGC
GGAGGGGCCGGACCCTCTGGGTGGGTGGCGCCGACAGCCACGAGGACCTTCTCACACCGCGGCACCGGCA
GCGGCTGCGTTGGAGGCGTACTGTTCACCCCGGGCGGTTGCAGAACTCACTGACCATCCGCTGTTCCCGG
TCCCATGGCGACCGGCTCTTATGTTCGACCCGCGAGCACTCGCATCCATAGCAGCCAGATGTGCCGGCCC
AGCGCCGGCGGCTCAAGCGGCGTGTGGGGGGGATGACGATGAAAACCCCCATCCACACGGAGCGGCAGGT
GGCAGACTTTTCGGACCCCTCCGAGCCTCTGGCCCCCTGCGCCGGATGGCCGCATGGATGAGGCAAATCC
CAGATCCCGAGGACGTGCGCGTTGTAGTGCTTTATAGCCCACTTCCAGGGGAGGATCTCGCGGGGGGTGG
AGCTTCCGGTGGACCGCCTGAGTGGAGCGCGGAGAGGGGCGGTCTGTCATGTCTTCTGGCGGCTCTTGCT
AACAGACTGTGTGGCCCAGATACAGCCGCGTGGGCGGGTAACTGGACGGGAGCGCCCGATGTCTCCGCAC
TCGGGGCCCAAGGTGTATTGCTGCTGTCCACCCGCGACTTGGCATTCGCCGGGGCTGTCGAATTCCTGGG
ACTCCTCGCGTCAGCGGGCGACAGACGATTGATAGTCGTGAATACTGTCCGGGCATGTGACTGGCCAGCG
GACGGTCCAGCCGTGAGTCGACAGCACGCATATTTGGCTTGCGATCTGCTGCCCGCCGTACAATGTGCTG
TGCGGTGGCCGGCGGCGCGGGATTTGCGCCGGACTGTACTGGCCAGCGGCCGAGTTTTTGGGCCCGGTGT
CTTCGCACGGGTAGAGGCGGCGCACGCTCGGTTGTATCCCGATGCCCCCCCGCTTAGGCTGTGTAGGGGT
GGTAACGTACGATATAGAGTCCGCACGCGCTTTGGACCCGACACTCCTGTACCAATGTCCCCACGCGAGT
ATAGGCGAGCTGTTCTTCCGGCGCTCGACGGTCGGGCGGCTGCGAGTGGCACCACGGATGCGATGGCTCC
GGGGGCCCCTGACTTCTGTGAGGAGGAGGCACACTCTCACCGGGCATGTGCGCGCTGGGGACTCGGTGCG
CCCCTTCGCCCGGTCTATGTGGCACTCGGGCGAGAAGCTGTCCGGGCAGGGCCGGCTAGATGGAGGGGAC
CGCGCCGGGATTTTTGCGCAAGAGCTTTGCTCGAGCCAGATGATGATGCACCCCCGTTGGTACTGCGCGG
CGACGACGACGACGGACCCGGTGCACTTCCTCCGGCCCCGCCGGGAATTCGCTGGGCTAGCGCCACCGGT
CGATCAGGCACGGTGCTCGCTGCAGCAGGTGCTGTTGAGGTACTGGGGGCTGAAGCGGGACTGGCAACTC
CGCCGCGCAGGGACGTGGTTGATTGGGAGGGGGCTTGGGACGAGGATGACGGAGGTGCCTTCGAAGGCGA
CGGGGTTCTGTAAATCGATGCCCCTCTCCCTCCCAGACCACCTCCCCTGCGAGCTAAGCTGGACAGCCAA
TGACGGGTAAGAGAGTGACATTTTTCACTAACCTAAGACAGGAGGGCCGTCAGAGCTACTGCCTAATCCA
AAGACGGGTAAAAGTGATAAAAATGTATCACTCCAACCTAAGACAGGCGCAGCTTCCGAGGGATTTGAGA
TCCAGACATGATAAGATACATTGATGAGTTTGGACAAACCAAAACTAGAATGCAGTGAAAAAAATGCCTT
ATTTGTGAAATTTGTGATGCTATTGCCTTATTTGTAACCATTATAAGCTGCAATAAACAAGTTAAGTCGA
TAAACTGGATCTCTGCTGTCCCTGTAATAAACCCGAAAATTTTGAATTTTTGTAATTTGTTTTTGTAATT
CTTTAGTTTGTATGTCTGTTGCTATTATGTCTACTATTCTTTCCCCTGCACTGTACCCCCCAATCCCCCC
TTTTCTTTTAAAGGCGATACCGTCGAGATCCGTTCACTAATCGAATGGATCTGTCTCTGTCTCTCTCTCC
ACCTTCTTCTTCTATTCCTTCGGGCCTGTCGGGTCCCCTCGGGGTTGGGAGGTGGGTCTGAAACGATAAT
GGTGAATATCCCTGCCTAACTCTATTCACTATAGAAAGTACAGCAAAAACTATTCTTAAACCTACCAAGC
CTCCTACTATCATTATGAATAATTTTATATACCACAGCCAATTTGTTATGTTAAACCAATTCCACAAACT
TGCCCATTTATCTAATTCCAATAATTCTTGTTCATTCTTTTCTTGCTGGTTTTGCGATTCTTCAATTAAG
GAGTGTATTAAGCTTGTGTAATTGTTAATTTCTCTGTCCCACTCCATCCAGGTCGTGTGATTCCAAATCT
GTTCCAGAGATTTATTACTCCAACTAGCATTCCAAGGCACAGCAGTGGTGCAAATGAGTTTTCCAGAGCA
ACCCCAAATCCCCAGGAGCTGTTGATCCTTTAGGTATCTTTCCACAGCCAGGATTCTTGCCTGGAGCTGC
TTGATGCCCCAGACTGTGAGTTGCAACAGATGCTGTTGCGCCTCAATAGCCCTCAGCAAATTGTTCTGCT
GCTGCACTATACCAGACAATAATTGTCTGGCCTGTACCGTCAGCGTCATTGACGCTGCGCCCATAGTGCT
TCCTGCTGCTCCCAAGAACCCAAGGAACAAAGCTCCTATTCCCACTGCTCTTTTTTCTCTCTGCACCACT
CTTCTCTTTGCCTTGGTGGGTGCTACTCCTAATGGTTCAATTTTTACTACTTTATATTTATATAATTCAC
TTCTCCAATTGTCCCTCATATCTCCTCCTCCAGGTCTGAAGATCAGCGGCCGGCCGCTTGCTGTGCGGTG
GTCTTACTTTTGTTTTGCTCTTCCTCTATCTTGTCTAAAGCTTCCTTGGTGTCTTTTATCTCTATCCTTT
GATGCACACAATAGAGGGTTGCTACTGTATTATATAATGATCTAAGTTCTTCTGATCCTGTCTGAAGGGA
TGGTTGTAGCTGTCCCAGTATTTGTCTACAGCCTTCTGATGTTTCTAACAGGCCAGGATTAACTGCGAAT
CGTTCTAGCTCCCTGCTTGCCCATACTATATGTTTTAATTTATATTTTTTCTTTCCCCCTGGCCTTAACC
GAATTTTTTCCCATCGCGATCTAATTCTCCCCCGCTTAATACTGACGCTCTCGCACCCATCTCTCTCCTT
CTAGCCTCCGCTAGTCAAAATTTTTGGCGTACTCACCAGTCGCCGCCCCTCGCCTCTTGCCGTGCGCGCT
TCAGCAAGCCGAGTCCTGCGTCGAGAGAGCTCCTCTGGTTTCCCTTTCGCTTTCAAGTCCCTGTTCGGGC
GCCACTGCTAGAGATTTTCCACACTGACTAAAAGGGTCTGAGGGATCTCTAGTTACCAGAGTCACACAAC
AGACGGGCACACACTACTTGAAGCACTCAAGGCAAGCTTTATTGAGGCTTAAGCAGTGGGTTCCCTAGTT
AGCCAGAGAGCTCCCAGGCTCAGATCTGGTCTAACCAGAGAGACCCAGTACAGGCAAAAAGCAGCTGCTT
ATATGCAGGATCTGAGGGCTCGCCACTCCCCAGTCCCGCCCAGGCCACGCCTCCCTGGAAAGTCCCCAGC
GGAAAGTCCCTTGTAGCAAGCTCGATATCAGCAGTTCTTGAAGTACTCCGGATGCAGCTCTCGGGCCACG
TGATGAAATGCTAGGCGGCTGTCAAACCTCCACTCTAACACTTCTCTCTCCGGGTCATCCATCCCATGCA
GGCTCACAGGGTGTAACAAGCTGGTGTTCTCTCCTTTATTGGCCTCTTCTACCTTATCTGGCTCAACTGG
TACTAGCTTGTAGCACCATCCAAAGGTCAGTGGATATCTGACCCCTGGCCCTGGTGTGTAGTTCTGCTAA
TCAGGGAAGTAGCCTTGTGTGTGGTAGATCCACAGATCAAGGATATCTTGTCTTCTTTGGGAGTGAATTA
GCCCTTCCAACTACTAAGTTTGTAGTACATATTTAACAAATACAATTTCTTTAAAATGAAAATAATTCAG
AGGAATCACAGGTTTAGAGTAAATGAAACCACAGGTAATTGGCAGTGGTAATAGGGTATGGGGTGGGAAG
TTTGGGATGATTTTGGTTAGCTTGAGTTATCCAGTTGATCCAGACATGATAAGATACATTGATGAGTTTG
GACAAACCACAACTAGAATGCAGTGAAAAAAATGCTTTATTTGTGAAATTTGTGATGCTATTGCTTTATT
TGTAACCATTATAAGCTGCAATAAACAAGTTGATCTCCCGATCCGTCGACGTCAGGTGGCACTTTTCGGG
GAAATGTGCGCGGAACCCCTATTTGTTTATTTTTCTAAATACATTCAAATATGTATCCGCTCATGAGACA
ATAACCCTGATAAATGCTTCAATAATATTGAAAAAGGAAGAGTATGAGTATTCAACATTTCCGTGTCGCC
CTTATTCCCTTTTTTGCGGCATTTTGCCTTCCTGTTTTTGCTCACCCAGAAACGCTGGTGAAAGTAAAAG
ATGCTGAAGATCAGTTGGGTGCACGAGTGGGTTACATCGAACTGGATCTCAACAGCGGTAAGATCCTTGA
GAGTTTTCGCCCCGAAGAACGTTTTCCAATGATGAGCACTTTTAAAGTTCTGCTATGTGGCGCGGTATTA
TCCCGTATTGACGCCGGGCAAGAGCAACTCGGTCGCCGCATACACTATTCTCAGAATGACTTGGTTGAGT
ACTCACCAGTCACAGAAAAGCATCTTACGGATGGCATGACAGTAAGAGAATTATGCAGTGCTGCCATAAC
CATGAGTGATAACACTGCGGCCAACTTACTTCTGACAACGATCGGAGGACCGAAGGAGCTAACCGCTTTT
TTGCACAACATGGGGGATCATGTAACTCGCCTTGATCGTTGGGAACCGGAGCTGAATGAAGCCATACCAA
ACGACGAGCGTGACACCACGATGCCTGTAGCAATGGCAACAACGTTGCGCAAACTATTAACTGGCGAACT
ACTTACTCTAGCTTCCCGGCAACAATTAATAGACTGGATGGAGGCGGATAAAGTTGCAGGACCACTTCTG
CGCTCGGCCCTTCCGGCTGGCTGGTTTATTGCTGATAAATCTGGAGCCGGTGAGCGTGGGTCTCGCGGTA
TCATTGCAGCACTGGGGCCAGATGGTAAGCCCTCCCGTATCGTAGTTATCTACACGACGGGGAGTCAGGC
AACTATGGATGAACGAAATAGACAGATCGCTGAGATAGGTGCCTCACTGATTAAGCATTGGTAACTGTCA
GACCAAGTTTACTCATATATACTTTAGATTGATTTAAAACTTCATTTTTAATTTAAAAGGATCTAGGTGA
AGATCCTTTTTGATAATCTCATGACCAAAATCCCTTAACGTGAGTTTTCGTTCCACTGAGCGTCAGACCC
CGTAGAAAAGATCAAAGGATCTTCTTGAGATCCTTTTTTTCTGCGCGTAATCTGCTGCTTGCAAACAAAA
AAACCACCGCTACCAGCGGTGGTTTGTTTGCCGGATCAAGAGCTACCAACTCTTTTTCCGAAGGTAACTG
GCTTCAGCAGAGCGCAGATACCAAATACTGTTCTTCTAGTGTAGCCGTAGTTAGGCCACCACTTCAAGAA
CTCTGTAGCACCGCCTACATACCTCGCTCTGCTAATCCTGTTACCAGTGGCTGCTGCCAGTGGCGATAAG
TCGTGTCTTACCGGGTTGGACTCAAGACGATAGTTACCGGATAAGGCGCAGCGGTCGGGCTGAACGGGGG
GTTCGTGCACACAGCCCAGCTTGGAGCGAACGACCTACACCGAACTGAGATACCTACAGCGTGAGCTATG
AGAAAGCGCCACGCTTCCCGAAGGGAGAAAGGCGGACAGGTATCCGGTAAGCGGCAGGGTCGGAACAGGA
GAGCGCACGAGGGAGCTTCCAGGGGGAAACGCCTGGTATCTTTATAGTCCTGTCGGGTTTCGCCACCTCT
GACTTGAGCGTCGATTTTTGTGATGCTCGTCAGGGGGGCGGAGCCTATGGAAAAACGCCAGCAACGCGGC
CTTTTTACGGTTCCTGGCCTTTTGCTGGCCTTTTGCTCACATGTTCTTTCCTGCGTTATCCCCTGATTCT
GTGGATAACCGTATTACCGCCTTTGAGTGAGCTGATACCGCTCGCCGCAGCCGAACGACCGAGCGCAGCG
AGTCAGTGAGCGAGGAAGCGGAAGAGCGCCCAATACGCAAACCGCCTCTCCCCGCGCGTTGGCCGATTCA
TTAATGCAGCTGGCACGACAGGTTTCCCGACTGGAAAGCGGGCAGTGAGCGCAACGCAATTAATGTGAGT
TAGCTCACTCATTAGGCACCCCAGGCTTTACACTTTATGCTTCCGGCTCGTATGTTGTGTGGAATTGTGA
GCGGATAACAATTTCACACAGGAAACAGCTATGACCATGATTACGCCAAGCTCTAGCTAGAGGTCGACGG
TAAACGCTAGCAATGTCAAGGCCTCTCACTCTCTGATATTCATTTCTTTGCAAGTTATAAATACTGAATA
ATAAGATGACATGAACTACTACTGCTAGAGATTTTCCACACTGACTAAAAGGGTCTGAGGGATCTCTAGT
TACCAGAGTCACACAACAGACGGGCACACACTACTTGAAGCACTCAAGGCAAGCTTTATTGAGGCTTAAG
CAGTGGGTTCCCTAGTTAGCCAGAGAGCTCCCAGGCTCAGATCTGGTCTAACCAGAGAGACCCAGTACAG
GCAAAAAGCAGCTGCTTATATGCAGGATCTGAGGGCTCGCCACTCCCCAGTCCCGCCCAGGCCACGCCTC
CCTGGAAAGTCCCCAGCGGAAAGTCCCTTGTAGCAAGCTCGATATCAGCAGTTCTTGAAGTACTCCGGAT
GCAGCTCTCGGGCCACGTGATGAAATGCTAGGCGGCTGTCAAACCTCCACTCTAACACTTCTCTCTCCGG
GTCATCCATCCCATGCAGGCTCACAGGGTGTAACAAGCTGGTGTTCTCTCCTTTATTGGCCTCTTCTACC
TTATCTGGCTCAACTGGTACTAGCTTGTAGCACCATCCAAAGGTCAGTGGATATCTGACCCCTGGCCCTG
GTGTGTAGTTCTGCTAATCAGGGAAGTAGCCTTGTGTGTGGTAGATCCACAGATCAAGGATATCTTGTCT
TCGTTGGGAGTGAATTAGCCCTTCCAGTCCCCTCTTTTCTTTTAAAAAGTGGCTAAGATCTACAGCTGCC
TTGTAAGTCATTGGTCTTAAAGGTACCTGAGGTGTGACTGGAAAACCCACCTCCTCCTCCTCTTGTGCTT
CTAGCCAGGCACAATCAGCATTGGTAGCTGCTGTATTGCTACTTGTGATTGCTCCATGTTTTTCTAGGTC
TCGACTGCAGAATTAATTCCAGGCGGGGAGGCGGCCCAAAGGGAGATCCGACTCGTCTGAGGGCGAAGGC
GAAGACGCGGAAGAGGCCGCAGAGCCGGCAGCAGGCCGCGGGAAGGAAGGTCCGCTGGATTGAGGGCCGA
AGGGACGTAGCAGAAGGACGTCCCGCGCAGAATCCAGGTGGCAACACAGGCGAGCAGCCATGGAAAGGAC
GTCAGCTTCCCCGACAACACCACGGAATTGTCAGTGCCCAACAGCCGAGCCCCTGTCCAGCAGCGGGCAA
GGCAGGCGGCGATGAGTTCCGCCGTGGCAATAGGGAGGGGGAAAGCGAAAGTCCCGGAAAGGAGCTGACA
GGTGGTGGCAATGCCCCAACCAGTGGGGGTTGCGTCAGCAAACACAGTGCACACCACGCCACGTTGCCTG
ACAACGGGCCACAACTCCTCATAAAGAGACAGCAACCAGGATTTATACAAGGAGGAGAAAATGAAAGCCA
TACGGGAAGCAATAGCATGATACAAAGGCATTAAAGCAGCGTATCCACATAGCGTAAAAGGAGCAACATA
GTTAAGAATACCAGTCAATCTTTCACAAATTTTGTAATCCAGAGGTTGATTGTTCCAGACGCGTTCAGGC
ACCGGGCTTGCGGGTCATGCACCAGGTGCGCGGTCCTTCGGGCACCTCGACGTCGGCGGTGACGGTGAAG
CCGAGCCGCTCGTAGAAGGGGAGGTTGCGGGGCGCGGAGGTCTCCAGGAAGGCGGGCACCCCGGCGCGCT
CGGCCGCCTCCACTCCGGGGAGCACGACGGCGCTGCCCAGACCCTTGCCCTGGTGGTCGGGCGAGACGCC
GACGGTGGCCAGGAACCACGCGGGCTCCTTGGGCCGGTGCGGCGCCAGGAGGCCTTCCATCTGTTGCTGC
GCGGCCAGCCGGGAACCGCTCAACTCGGCCATGCGCGGGCCGATCTCGGCGAACACCGCCCCCGCTTCGA
CGCTCTCCGGCGTGGTCCAGACCGCCACCGCGGCGCCGTCGTCCGCGACCCACACCTTGCCGATGTCGAG
CCCGACGCGCGTGAGGAAGAGTTCTTGCAGCTCGGTGACCCGCTCGATGTGGCGGTCCGGGTCGACGGTG
TGGCGCGTGGCGGGGTAGTCGGCGAACGCGGCGGCGAGGGTGCGTACGGCCCGGGGGACGTCGTCGCGGG
TGGCGAGGCGCACCGTGGGCTTGTACTCGGTCATGGTCGCGTTTTGCAAAAGCCTAGGCCTCCAAAAAAG
CCTCCTCACTACTTCTGGAATAGCTCAGAGGCCGAGGCGGCCTCGGCCTCTGCATAAATAAAAAAAATTA
GTCAGCCATGGGGCGGAGAATGGGCGGAACTGGGCGGAGTTAGGGGCGGGATGGGCGGAGTTAGGGGCGG
GACTATGGTTGCTGACTAATTGAGATGCATGCTTTGCATACTTCTGCCTGCTGGGGAGCCTGGGGACTTT
CCACACCTGGTTGCTGACTAATTGAGATGCATGCTTTGCATACTTCTGCCTGCTGGGGAGCCTGGGGACT
TTCCACACCCTAACTGACACACATTCGCGCGTTTACCCGGGGAGCATGTCAAGGTCAAAATCGTCAAGAG
CGTCAGCAGGCAGCATATCAAGGTCAAAGTCGTCAAGGGCATCGGCTGGGAGCATGTCTAAGTCAAAATC
GTCAAGGGCGTCGGTCGGCCCGCCGCTTTCGCACTTTAGCTGTTTCTCCAGGCCACATATGATTAGTTCC
AGGCCGAAAAGGAAGGCAGGTTCGGCTCCCTGCCGGTCGAACAGCTCAATTGCTTGTTTCAGAAGTGGGG
GCATAGAATCGGTGGTAGGTGTCTCTCTTTCCTCTTTTGCTACTTGATGCTCCTGTTCCTCCAATACGCA
GCCCAGTGTAAAGTGGCCCACGGCGGACAGAGCGTACAGTGCGTTCTCCAGGGAGAAGCCTTGCTGACAC
AGGAACGCGAGCTGATTTTCCAGGGTTTCGTACTGTTTCTCTGTTGGGCGGGTGCCGAGATGCACTTTAG
CCCCGTCGCGATGTGAGAGGAGAGCACAGCGGTATGACTTGGCGTTGTTCCGCAGAAAGTCTTGCCATGA
CTCGCCTTCCAGGGGGCAGGAGTGGGTATGATGCCTGTCCAGCATCTCGATTGGCAGGGCATCGAGCAGG
GCCCGCTTGTTCTTCACGTGCCAGTACAGGGTAGGCTGCTCAACTCCCAGCTTTTGAGCGAGTTTCCTTG
TCGTCAGGCCTTCGATACCGACTCCATTGAGTAATTCCAGAGCAGAGTTTATGACTTTGCTCTTGTCCAG
TCTAGACATGGTAATTCGATGATCCCCCTGGGGAGAGAGGTCGGTGATTCGGTCAACGAGGGAGCCGACT
GCCGACGTGCGCTCCGGAGGCTTGCAGAATGCGGAACACCGCGCGGGCAGGAACAGGGCCCACACTACCG
CCCCACACCCCGCCTCCCGCACCGCCCCTTCCCGGCCGCTGCTCTCGGCGCGCCCTGCTGAGCAGCCGCT
ATTGGCCACAGCCCATCGCGGTCGGCGCGCTGCCATTGCTCCCTGGCGCTGTCCGTCTGCGAGGGTACTA
GTGAGACGTGCGGCTTCCGTTTGTCACGTCCGGCACGCCGCGAACCGCAAGGAACCTTCCCGACTTAGGG
GCGGAGCAGGAAGCGTCGCCGGGGGGCCCACAAGGGTAGCGGCGAAGATCCGGGTGACGCTGCGAACGGA
CGTGAAGAATGTGCGAGACCCAGGGTCGGCGCCGCTGCGTTTCCCGGAACCACGCCCAGAGCAGCCGCGT
CCCTGCGCAAACCCAGGGCTGCCTTGGAAAAGGCGCAACCCCAACCCCGTGGAATTATC
Features (pLannotate 1.2.2; 25 found; start..end, strand, type, name):
      6..373     +  promoter       TRE3GS promoter: 3rd-generation Tet-responsive promoter that can be activated by binding of Tet-On® 3G, modified to eliminate binding sites for endogenous mammalian transcription factors
    399..4280    +  CDS            ICP4: ICP4_HHV11 - Also known as IE175. Experimental evidence at protein level: Swiss-Prot protein existence level 1. Plays an essential role in the regulation of viral gene expression by both activating and repressing host RNA polymerase II- mediated transcription. Binds with high affinity to the sequence 5'- ATCGTC-3'. Activates transcription by recruiting a form of the host TFIID to promoters and stabilizing the pre-initiation complex formation. Negatively regulates its own transcription. This immediate early (IE) protein is absolutely necessary for the transition from IE transcription to later v
   4479..4613    -  polyA_signal   SV40 poly(A) signal: SV40 polyadenylation signal
   4657..4772    -  misc_feature   cPPT/CTS: central polypurine tract and central termination sequence of HIV-1 (lacking the first T)
   4787..4887    -  CDS            Rev (fragment): human immunodeficiency virus 1 (HIV-1) Rev protein; rev; enhances nuclear export of unspliced and incompletely spliced viral mRNAs
   5264..5497    -  misc_feature   RRE: The Rev response element (RRE) of HIV-1 allows for Rev-dependent mRNA export from the nucleus to the cytoplasm.
   5672..6010    -  CDS            HIV-1 gag (fragment): gag protein from human immunodeficiency virus 1; gag
   5994..6119    -  misc_feature   HIV-1 Ψ: packaging signal of human immunodeficiency virus type 1
   6166..6423    -  LTR            5' LTR (truncated): truncated 5' long terminal repeat (LTR) from HIV-1
   6471..6800    -  CDS            nef (fragment): NEF_HV1BR - Experimental evidence at protein level: Swiss-Prot protein existence level 1. Extracellular Nef protein targets CD4(+) T-lymphocytes for apoptosis by interacting with CXCR4 surface receptors (PubMed:14990729). From Human immunodeficiency virus type 1 group M subtype B (isolate BRU/LAI) (HIV-1).
   6967..7101    -  polyA_signal   SV40 poly(A) signal: SV40 polyadenylation signal
   7149..7253    +  promoter       AmpR promoter: bla
   7254..8114    +  CDS            AmpR: β-lactamase; bla; confers resistance to ampicillin, carbenicillin, and related antibiotics
   8285..8873    +  rep_origin     ori: high-copy-number ColE1/pMB1/pBR322/pUC origin of replication
   9056..9148    +  CDS            lacI (fragment): lac repressor; lacI; The lac repressor binds to the lac operator to inhibit transcription in E. coli. This inhibition can be relieved by adding lactose or isopropyl-β-D-thiogalactopyranoside (IPTG).
   9161..9182    +  protein_bind   CAP binding site: CAP binding activates transcription in the presence of cAMP. E. coli catabolite activator protein
   9197..9227    +  promoter       lac promoter: promoter for the E. coli lac operon
   9231..9253    +  protein_bind   lac operator (fragment): The lac repressor binds to the lac operator to inhibit transcription in E. coli. This inhibition can be relieved by adding lactose or isopropyl-β-D-thiogalactopyranoside (IPTG). lac repressor encoded by lacI
   9403..9660    -  LTR            5' LTR (truncated): truncated 5' long terminal repeat (LTR) from HIV-1
   9708..10226   -  CDS            nef (fragment): NEF_HV1BR - Experimental evidence at protein level: Swiss-Prot protein existence level 1. Extracellular Nef protein targets CD4(+) T-lymphocytes for apoptosis by interacting with CXCR4 surface receptors (PubMed:14990729). From Human immunodeficiency virus type 1 group M subtype B (isolate BRU/LAI) (HIV-1).
  10243..10831   -  misc_feature   WPRE: woodchuck hepatitis virus posttranscriptional regulatory element
  10845..11444   -  CDS            PuroR: puromycin N-acetyltransferase; pac from Streptomyces alboniger; confers resistance to puromycin
  11453..11782   -  promoter       SV40 promoter: SV40 enhancer and early promoter
  11793..12539   -  CDS            Tet-On® 3G: modified rtTA protein that binds tightly to promoters containing the tet operator in the presence of doxycycline
  12558..13068   -  promoter       hPGK promoter: human phosphoglycerate kinase 1 promoter
