[The description below was written by a language model from this plasmid's Addgene catalogue record and pLannotate feature annotations shown in this document.]
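Description:
pLVX-TetOn-puro-ICP4-KG/NC is an all-in-one, doxycycline-inducible HIV-1-based lentiviral vector for mammalian expression of a DNA-binding mutant of the herpes simplex virus 1 (KOS strain) immediate-early protein ICP4. It is built on the pLVX-TetOn-puro backbone and totals about 13.1 kb, of which the insert accounts for roughly 3.9 kb. In bacteria it is maintained through a ColE1/pUC-type origin and ampicillin resistance. The catalogue lists it as low copy and propagated in a recombination-limiting strain, which suits a plasmid carrying repeated LTR sequences.

The annotated lentiviral elements are the HIV-1 LTRs, Ψ packaging signal, a gag fragment, RRE, cPPT/CTS and WPRE. These support packaging, Rev-dependent RNA export, nuclear import and enhanced transcript expression. Within the proviral region there are two divergently oriented units. In the same orientation as the viral genome, a human PGK promoter drives Tet-On 3G (rtTA), followed by an SV40 promoter driving puromycin N-acetyltransferase for selection of transduced cells. In the opposite orientation, the TRE3GS promoter drives the codon-optimized ICP4 coding sequence, terminated by an SV40 poly(A) signal. The reverse orientation keeps that poly(A) signal from truncating the genomic viral RNA. Doxycycline allows Tet-On 3G to bind TRE3GS and switch on ICP4.

ICP4 is the essential HSV-1 transcriptional regulator that binds DNA site-specifically. This version carries K463N and G464C substitutions in the site-specific DNA-binding domain, introduced by assembling two overlapping fragments derived from a related ICP4 plasmid. No epitope tag or fluorescent fusion is annotated. The construct allows stable, inducible expression of the mutant, presumably for comparison with wild-type ICP4, and the associated work concerns HSV-1 effects on nuclear biophysics and condensate formation.
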