Addgene plasmid #250615: pLVX-TetOn-puro-ICP4-KG/NC
Purpose: Mammalian lentiviral vector for the inducible (TetOn) expression of codon-optimized HSV-1 ICP4 with a double amino acid substitution in the site-specific DNA binding domain (K463N, G464C)
Depositing lab: Liam Holt. Depositing organization: NYU Grossman School of Medicine. Publication: Herpes simplex virus 1 fluidizes the nucleus, enabling condensate formation. Herzog NL, Shu T, Kidiyoor GR, Keegan S, Korchi F, Chenoweth DM, Zhang H, Mohr I, Wilson AC, Holt LJ. Mol Cell. 2026 Mar 5;86(5):817-833.e7. doi: 10.1016/j.molcel.2026.02.005. PubMed 41795434.
Backbone
  Vector backbone: pLVX-TetOn-puro
  Backbone size w/o insert (bp): 9180
  Total vector size (bp): 13079
  Modifications to backbone: Insertion of two overlapping fragments of codon-optimized HSV-1 ICP4 at the MCS
  Vector type: Mammalian Expression, Lentiviral
  Selectable markers: Puromycin
Growth in bacteria
  Bacterial resistance: Ampicillin, 100 μg/mL
  Growth temperature: 37°C
  Growth strain: NEB Stable
  Copy number: Low Copy
Gene/Insert
  Gene/Insert name: ICP4-KG/NC (alt names: KG/NC; K463N-G464C)
  Species: Herpes simplex virus 1 (KOS strain)
  Insert size (bp): 3885
  Mutation: ICP4 contains two point mutations in the site-specific DNA binding domain: K463N & G464C
  Promoter: TRE3GS promoter
  Cloning method: Other
  Sequencing primers: 5′ cgtaccacttcctaccctcgtaaagaattcgcaggctcttaaggccaccA; 3′ tcattggctgtccagcttagctcGCAGGGGAGGTGGTCTGggagggagaggggcatcg
Resource information
  A portion of this plasmid was derived from a plasmid made by: Cloned codon-optimized ICP4 from Addgene #250609 (pTRE-ICP4-BFP-Neo)
Terms and licenses: Academic/Nonprofit Terms; Industry Terms: Not Available to Industry
Depositor comments: Point mutations were introduced with overlapping overhangs and NEB HiFi DNA Assembly Cloning. Please visit https://doi.org/10.1101/2025.06.20.660750 for bioRxiv preprint.
How to cite: pLVX-TetOn-puro-ICP4-KG/NC was a gift from Liam Holt (Addgene plasmid # 250615 ; http://n2t.net/addgene:250615 ; RRID:Addgene_250615)
